Addgene plasmid #44977: pCIN4-EZOD
Depositing lab: Robert Oshima. Depositing organization: Sanford Burnham Prebys Medical Discovery Institute. Publication: Oncogenic Neu/ErbB-2 increases ets, AP-1, and NF-kappaB-dependent gene expression, and inhibiting ets activation blocks Neu-mediated cellular transformation. Galang CK, Garcia-Ramirez J, Solski PA, Westwick JK, Der CJ, Neznanov NN, Oshima RG, Hauser CA. J Biol Chem. 1996 Apr 5;271(14):7992-8. 10.1074/jbc.271.14.7992 PubMed 8626480.
Backbone
  Vector backbone: pCIN4
  Vector type: Mammalian Expression
  Selectable markers: Neomycin (select with G418)
Growth in bacteria
  Bacterial resistance: Ampicillin, 100 μg/mL
  Growth temperature: 37°C
  Growth strain: DH5alpha
  Copy number: Unknown
Gene/Insert
  Gene/Insert name: Ets2 DBD
  Species: M. musculus (mouse)
  Mutation: Ets2 DNA binding domain (AA 332-468) only = dominant negative
  Entrez Gene: Ets2 (a.k.a. Ets-2)
  Promoter: CMV
  Tag / fusion protein: FLAG (N terminal on insert); SV40 NLS (N terminal on insert)
  Cloning method: Restriction Enzyme; 5′ cloning site NA (unknown if destroyed); 3′ cloning site NA (unknown if destroyed)
  Sequencing primers: 5′ pCMV fwd
Terms and licenses: Academic/Nonprofit Terms; Industry Terms: Not Available to Industry
How to cite: pCIN4-EZOD was a gift from Robert Oshima (Addgene plasmid # 44977 ; http://n2t.net/addgene:44977 ; RRID:Addgene_44977)
