[The description below was written by a language model from this plasmid's Addgene catalogue record.]
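Description:
pCIN4-EZOD is a mammalian expression plasmid built on the pCIN4 backbone. It is propagated in E. coli under ampicillin selection and carries a neomycin resistance marker, so transfected mammalian cells can be selected with G418 to obtain stable expressing populations. The record does not describe the bacterial origin of replication, the copy number, or how the neomycin marker is arranged relative to the insert. The cloning sites used to introduce the insert are not recorded either, and no feature table is available to confirm the layout of the cassette.

The payload is a truncated mouse Ets2 coding sequence expressed from the CMV promoter. Only the DNA binding domain, amino acids 332 to 468, is retained, and the rest of the protein, including its N-terminal regulatory and transactivation regions, is absent. The fragment carries an N-terminal FLAG epitope for antibody detection or immunoprecipitation, plus an SV40 nuclear localization signal that directs the small protein into the nucleus. The record describes the product as a dominant negative. A domain that can occupy Ets binding sites without activating transcription would be expected to compete with endogenous Ets family factors and reduce Ets-dependent gene expression.

The associated publication concerns oncogenic Neu/ErbB-2 signalling, which raises Ets-, AP-1- and NF-kappaB-dependent transcription, and shows that blocking Ets activation interferes with Neu-mediated cellular transformation. The construct therefore suits transient or stable inhibition of Ets activity in cultured mammalian cells, for example in reporter or transformation assays.
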