>Addgene plasmid #44977 | pCIN4-EZOD | addgene partial sequence | sequence record 63254 | CMV-F 5'-CGCAAATGGGCGGTAGGCGTG-3'
ACTAGAGAACCCACTGCTTACTGGCTTATCGAAATTAATACGACTCACTATAGGGAGACCCAAGCTTGGT
ACCGAGCTCGGATCGATATCTGCGGCCGCGTCGACGGAATTCGACTCACTATAGGGAGACCCAAGCTTGC
CACCATGGACTACAAGGACGACGACGATAAGCCAAAGAAAAAGCGAAAGGTCGGATCCACCATGGACTAC
ATCCAAGAGAGGAGCGACCCAGTCGAGCAAGGCAAACCAGTTATTCCTGCAGCAGTACTGGCTGGCTTCA
CTGGAAGCGGACCAATCCAGTTGTGGCAGTTTCTTCTGGAGCTACTCTCTGACAAGTCCTGTCAATCTTT
CATCAGCTGGACGGGGGATGGATGGGAGTTCAAGCTTGCTGACCCCGATGAGGTTGCCCGCCGGTGGGGG
AAGAGGAAAAATAAACCAAAGATGAACTACGAGAAGCTGAGCCGGGGCTTACGTTACTACTACGACAAGA
ACATCATCCACAAGACTTCGGGCAAGCGCTACGTGTACCGTTTCGTATGTGACCTGCAGAACTTGCTGGG
CTTCACTCCGGAGGAACTGCATGCCATCCTGGGCGTCCAGCCTGATACAGAAGACTGATCGACCCGGGCG
AATCCATCACACTGGCGGCCGCTCGAGCATGCATCTAGAGGGCCGAATTCAGTGGATCCACTAGTAACGG
CCGCCAGTGTGCTGGAATTAATTCGCTGTCTGCGAGGGCCAGCTGTTGGGGTGAGTACTCCCTCTCAAAA
GCGGGCATGACTTCTGCGCTAAGATTGTCAGTTTCCAAAAACGAGGAGGATTTGATATTCACCTGGCCCG
CGGTGATGCCTTTGAGGGTGGCCGCGTCCATCTGGTCAGAAAAGACA
